>Addgene plasmid #126949 | (SUMO)5 | addgene full sequence | sequence record 263318 | Addgene NGS Result
GGCGGCAGTAGCGCGGTGGTCCCACCTGACCCCATGCCGAACTCAGAAGTGAAACGCCGTAGCGCCGATG
GTAGTGTGGGGTCTCCCCATGCGAGAGTAGGGAACTGCCAGGCATCAAATAAAACGAAAGGCTCAGTCGA
AAGACTGGGCCTTTCGTTTTATCTGTTGTTTGTCGGTGAACGCTCTCCTGAGTAGGACAAATCCGCCGGG
AGCGGATTTGAACGTTGCGAAGCAACGGCCCGGAGGGTGGCGGGCAGGACGCCCGCCATAAACTGCCAGG
CATCAAATTAAGCAGAAGGCCATCCTGACGGATGGCCTTTTTGCGTTTCTACAAACTCTTTTGTTTATTT
TTCTAAATACATTCAAATATGTATCCGCTCATGAGACAATAACCCTGATAAATGCTTCAATAATATTGAA
AAAGGAAGAGTATGAGTATTCAACATTTCCGTGTCGCCCTTATTCCCTTTTTTGCGGCATTTTGCCTTCC
TGTTTTTGCTCACCCAGAAACGCTGGTGAAAGTAAAAGATGCTGAAGATCAGTTGGGTGCACGAGTGGGT
TACATCGAACTGGATCTCAACAGCGGTAAGATCCTTGAGAGTTTTCGCCCCGAAGAACGTTTCCCAATGA
TGAGCACTTTTAAAGTTCTGCTATGTGGCGCGGTATTATCCCGTGTTGACGCCGGGCAAGAGCAACTCGG
TCGCCGCATACACTATTCTCAGAATGACTTGGTTGAGTACTCACCAGTCACAGAAAAGCATCTTACGGAT
GGCATGACAGTAAGAGAATTATGCAGTGCTGCCATAACCATGAGTGATAACACTGCGGCCAACTTACTTC
TGACAACGATCGGAGGACCGAAGGAGCTAACCGCTTTTTTGCACAACATGGGGGATCATGTAACTCGCCT
TGATCGTTGGGAACCGGAGCTGAATGAAGCCATACCAAACGACGAGCGTGACACCACGATGCCTGTAGCA
ATGGCAACAACGTTGCGCAAACTATTAACTGGCGAACTACTTACTCTAGCTTCCCGGCAACAATTAATAG
ACTGGATGGAGGCGGATAAAGTTGCAGGACCACTTCTGCGCTCGGCCCTTCCGGCTGGCTGGTTTATTGC
TGATAAATCTGGAGCCGGTGAGCGTGGGTCTCGCGGTATCATTGCAGCACTGGGGCCAGATGGTAAGCCC
TCCCGTATCGTAGTTATCTACACGACGGGGAGTCAGGCAACTATGGATGAACGAAATAGACAGATCGCTG
AGATAGGTGCCTCACTGATTAAGCATTGGTAACTGTCAGACCAAGTTTACTCATATATACTTTAGATTGA
TT
[38 nt withheld, positions 1333-1370]
A
[37 nt withheld, positions 1372-1408]
ATTTTGTTAAAATTCGCGTTAAATTTTTGTTAAATCAGCTCATTTTTTAACCAATAGGCCGAAATCGGCA
AAATCCCTTATAAATCAAAAGAATAGCCCGAGATAGGGT
[37 nt withheld, positions 1518-1554]
AAAGAACGTGGACTCCAACGTCAAAGG
[141 nt withheld, positions 1582-1722]
G
[125 nt withheld, positions 1724-1848]
AAAGGATCTAGGTGAAGATCCTTTTTGATAATCTCATGACCAAAATCCCTTAACGTGAGTTTTCGTTCCA
CTGAGCGTCAGACCCCGTAGAAAAGATCAAAGGATCTTCTTGAGATCCTTTTTTTCTGCGCGTAATCTGC
TGCTTGCAAACAAAAAAACCACCGCTACCAGCGGTGGTTTGTTTGCCGGATCAAGAGCTACCAACTCTTT
TTCCGAAGGTAACTGGCTTCAGCAGAGCGCAGATACCAAATACTGTCCTTCTAGTGTAGCCGTAGTTAGG
CCACCACTTCAAGAACTCTGTAGCACCGCCTACATACCTCGCTCTGCTAATCCTGTTACCAGTGGCTGCT
GCCAGTGGCGATAAGTCGTGTCTTACCGGGTTGGACTCAAGACGATAGTTACCGGATAAGGCGCAGCGGT
CGGGCTGAACGGGGGGTTCGTGCACACAGCCCAGCTTGGAGCGAACGACCTACACCGAACTGAGATACCT
ACAGCGTGAGCTATGAGAAAGCGCCACGCTTCCCGAAGGGAGAAAGGCGGACAGGTATCCGGTAAGCGGC
AGGGTCGGAACAGGAGAGCGCACGAGGGAGCTTCCAGGGGGAAACGCCTGGTATCTTTATAGTCCTGTCG
GGTTTCGCCACCTCTGACTTGAGCGTCGATTTTTGTGATGCTCGTCAGGGGGGCGGAGCCTATGGAAAAA
CGCCAGCAACGCGGCCTTTTTACGGTTCCTGGCCTTTTGCTGGCCTTTTGCTCACATGTTCTTTCCTGCG
TTATCCCCTGATTCTGTGGATAACCGTATTACCGCCTTTGAGTGAGCTGATACCGCTCGCCGCAGCCGAA
CGACCGAGCGCAGCGAGTCAGTGAGCGAGGAAGCGGAAGAGCGCCTGATGCGGTATTTTCTCCTTACGCA
TCTGTGCGGTATTTCACACCGCATGTGGTGCACTCTCAGTACACCGCATGTGGTGCACTCTCAGTACAAT
CTGCTCTGATGCCGCATAGTTAAGCCAGTATACACTCCGCTATCGCTACGTGACTGGGTCATGGCTGCGC
CCCGACACCCGCCAACACCCGCTGACGCGCCCTGACGGGCTTGTCTGCTCCCGGCATCCGCTTACAGACA
AGCTGTGACCGTCTCCGGGAGCTGCATGTGTCAGAGGTTTTCACCGTCATCACCGAAACGCGCGAGGCAG
CTGCGGTAAAGCTCATCAGCGTGGTCGTGCAGCGATTCACAGATGTCTGCCTGTTCATCCGCGTCCAGCT
CGTTGAGTTTCTCCAGAAGCGTTAATGTCTGGCTTCTGATAAAGCGGGCCATGTTAAGGGCGGTTTTTTC
CTGTTTGGTCACTGATGCCTCCGTGTAAGGGGGATTTCTGTTCATGGGGGTAATGATACCGATGAAACGA
GAGAGGATGCTCACGATACGGGTTACTGATGATGAACATGCCCGGTTACTGGAACGTTGTGAGGGTAAAC
AACTGGCGGTATGGATGCGGCGGGACCAGAGAAAAATCACTCAGGGTCAATGCCAGCGCTTCGTTAATAC
AGATGTAGGTGTTCCACAGGGTAGCCAGCAGCATCCTGCGATGCAGATCCGGAACATAATGGTGCAGGGC
GCTGACTTCCGCGTTTCCAGACTTTACGAAACACGGAAACCGAAGACCATTCATGTTGTTGCTCAGGTCG
CAGACGTTTTGCAGCAGCAGTCGCTTCACGTTCGCTCGCGTATCGGTGATTCATTCTGCTAACCAGTAAG
GCAACCCCGCCAGCCTAGCCGGGTCCTCAACGACAGGAGCACGATCATGCGCACCCGTGGCCAGGACCCA
ACGCTGCCCGAAATTCCGACACCATCGAATGGTGCAAAACCTTTCGCGGTATGGCATGATAGCGCCCGGA
AGAGAGTCAATTCAGGGTGGTGAATGTGAAACCAGTAACGTTATACGATGTCGCAGAGTATGCCGGTGTC
TCTTATCAGACCGTTTCCCGCGTGGTGAACCAGGCCAGCCACGTTTCTGCGAAAACGCGGGAAAAAGTGG
AAGCGGCGATGGCGGAGCTGAATTACATTCCCAACCGCGTGGCACAACAACTGGCGGGCAAACAGTCGTT
GCTGATTGGCGTTGCCACCTCCAGTCTGGCCCTGCACGCGCCGTCGCAAATTGTCGCGGCGATTAAATCT
CGCGCCGATCAACTGGGTGCCAGCGTGGTGGTGTCGATGGTAGAACGAAGCGGCGTCGAAGCCTGTAAAG
CGGCGGTGCACAATCTTCTCGCGCAACGCGTCAGTGGGCTGATCATTAACTATCCGCTGGATGACCAGGA
TGCCATTGCTGTGGAAGCTGCCTGCACTAATGTTCCGGCGTTATTTCTTGATGTCTCTGACCAGACACCC
ATCAACAGTATTATTTTCTCCCATGAAGACGGTACGCGACTGGGCGTGGAGCATCTGGTCGCATTGGGTC
ACCAGCAAATCGCGCTGTTAGCGGGCCCATTAAGTTCTGTCTCGGCGCGTCTGCGTCTGGCTGGCTGGCA
TAAATATCTCACTCGCAATCAAATTCAGCCGATAGCGGAACGGGAAGGCGACTGGAGTGCCATGTCCGGT
TTTCAACAAACCATGCAAATGCTGAATGAGGGCATCGTTCCCACTGCGATGCTGGTTGCCAACGATCAGA
TGGCGCTGGGCGCAATGCGCGCCATTACCGAGTCCGGGCTGCGCGTTGGTGCGGATATCTCGGTAGTGGG
ATACGACGATACCGAAGACAGCTCATGTTATATCCCGCCGTTAACCACCATCAAACAGGATTTTCGCCTG
CTGGGGCAAACCAGCGTGGACCGCTTGCTGCAACTCTCTCAGGGCCAGGCGGTGAAGGGCAATCAGCTGT
TGCCCGTCTCACTGGTGAAAAGAAAAACCACCCTGGCGCCCAATACGCAAACCGCCTCTCCCCGCGCGTT
GGCCGATTCATTAATGCAGCTGGCACGACAGGTTTCCCGACTGGAAAGCGGGCAGTGAGCGCAACGCAAT
TAATGTAAGTTAGCTCACTCATTAGGCACAATTCTCATGTTTGACAGCTTATCATCGACTGCACGGTGCA
CCAATGCTTCTGGCGTCAGGCAGCCATCGGAAGCTGTGGTATGGCTGTGCAGGTCGTAAATCACTGCATA
ATTCGTGTCGCTCAAGGCGCACTCCCGTTCTGGATAATGTTTTTTGCGCCGACATCATAACGGTTCTGGC
AAATATTCTGAAATGAGCTGTTGACAATTAATCATCGGCTCGTATAATGTGTGGAATTGTGAGCGGATAA
CAATTTCACACAGGAAACAGCCAGTCCGTTTAGGTGTTTTCACGAGCACTTCACCAACAAGGACCATAGA
TTATGAAAACTGAAGAAGGTAAACTGGTAATCTGGATTAACGGCGATAAAGGCTATAACGGTCTCGCTGA
AGTCGGTAAGAAATTCGAGAAAGATACCGGAATTAAAGTCACCGTTGAGCATCCGGATAAACTGGAAGAG
AAATTCCCACAGGTTGCGGCAACTGGCGATGGCCCTGACATTATCTTCTGGGCACACGACCGCTTTGGTG
GCTACGCTCAATCTGGCCTGTTGGCTGAAATCACCCCGGACAAAGCGTTCCAGGACAAGCTGTATCCGTT
TACCTGGGATGCCGTACGTTACAACGGCAAGCTGATTGCTTACCCGATCGCTGTTGAAGCGTTATCGCTG
ATTTATAACAAAGATCTGCTGCCGAACCCGCCAAAAACCTGGGAAGAGATCCCGGCGCTGGATAAAGAAC
TGAAAGCGAAAGGTAAGAGCGCGCTGATGTTCAACCTGCAAGAACCGTACTTCACCTGGCCGCTGATTGC
TGCTGACGGGGGTTATGCGTTCAAGTATGAAAACGGCAAGTACGACATTAAAGACGTGGGCGTGGATAAC
GCTGGCGCGAAAGCGGGTCTGACCTTCCTGGTTGACCTGATTAAAAACAAACACATGAATGCAGACACCG
ATTACTCCATCGCAGAAGCTGCCTTTAATAAAGGCGAAACAGCGATGACCATCAACGGCCCGTGGGCATG
GTCCAACATCGACACCAGCAAAGTGAATTATGGTGTAACGGTACTGCCGACCTTCAAGGGTCAACCATCC
AAACCGTTCGTTGGCGTGCTGAGCGCAGGTATTAACGCCGCCAGTCCGAACAAAGAGCTGGCAAAAGAGT
TCCTCGAAAACTATCTGCTGACTGATGAAGGTCTGGAAGCGGTTAATAAAGACAAACCGCTGGGTGCCGT
AGCGCTGAAGTCTTACGAGGAAGAGTTGGCGAAAGATCCACGTATTGCCGCCACCATGGAAAACGCCCAG
AAAGGTGAAATCATGCCGAACATCCCGCAGATGTCCGCTTTCTGGTATGCCGTGCGTACTGCGGTGATCA
ACGCCGCCAGCGGTCGTCAGACTGTCGATGAAGCCCTGAAAGACGCGCAGACTAATTCGAGCTCGAACAA
CAACAACAATAACAATAACAACAACCTCGGGATCGAGGGAAGGATTTCAGAATTTGAAAACCTGTATTTT
CAGGGCCATATGGGTGGGAGTTGGGGAGGGTCTATGTCAGAAGAGAAGCCTAAGGAGGGCGTGAAAACCG
AGAATGACCACATTAACTTGAAGGTTGCTGGACAGGATGGGTCCGTGGTTCAGTTCAAAATTAAACGCCA
CACACCGTTGTCGAAACTGATGAAAGCGTACAGCGAACGCCAGGGTCTTTCTATGCGTCAGATTCGCTTC
CGCTTTGATGGTCAACCGATTAATGAAACGGACACGCCGGCACAGCTGGAGATGGAGGATGAAGACACTA
TCGACGTATTTCAGCAGCAGACCGTCGTAGGGGGCTCCGGCGGAAGCGGGGGGTCGGGAGGTTCCATGAG
CGAAGAGAAACCAAAAGAAGGAGTTAAAACCGAAAACGACCATATCAACCTGAAGGTCGCCGGTCAGGAC
GGCTCAGTCGTGCAGTTCAAGATTAAACGTCATACCCCATTAAGTAAGCTGATGAAGGCGTATAGTGAGC
GCCAAGGCTTGTCGATGCGCCAGATTCGTTTTCGCTTTGATGGTCAGCCAATCAACGAAACCGACACCCC
GGCGCAGCTGGAAATGGAAGATGAAGATACCATCGATGTGTTCCAACAGCAAACGGTTGTTGGCGGAAGC
GGCGGGAGCGGTGGTAGCGGGGGTTCTATGTCCGAAGAAAAACCGAAAGAGGGTGTGAAGACTGAAAACG
ACCACATTAATCTGAAGGTGGCGGGCCAGGACGGTTCCGTTGTTCAGTTTAAAATCAAACGTCACACCCC
GCTGTCGAAACTGATGAAAGCCTATAGCGAACGTCAAGGGCTGAGCATGCGTCAAATTCGTTTTCGCTTT
GATGGTCAGCCAATCAACGAAACCGATACACCGGCGCAGCTGGAGATGGAAGACGAGGACACCATTGACG
TCTTCCAGCAACAAACTGTAGTGGGTGGCTCCGGTGGCTCTGGTGGGTCTGGTGGCTCGATGAGTGAGGA
AAAACCCAAAGAAGGCGTCAAGACTGAGAACGATCATATTAACCTGAAAGTCGCGGGTCAAGATGGTTCA
GTGGTGCAGTTCAAAATTAAACGCCACACCCCGCTGTCAAAGCTGATGAAAGCCTATAGTGAGCGTCAAG
GTCTGTCGATGCGCCAGATCCGCTTTCGCTTTGATGGTCAGCCAATCAACGAGACAGACACTCCGGCACA
ACTGGAGATGGAAGATGAAGACACCATCGATGTTTTTCAACAGCAGACCGTGGTGGGAGGGAGCGGCGGT
AGCGGGGGATCAGGTGGTAGTATGTCTGAGGAAAAGCCGAAGGAAGGGGTAAAGACCGAAAATGATCACA
TTAATCTGAAAGTTGCGGGCCAAGATGGTAGTGTAGTGCAATTTAAAATCAAGCGTCACACCCCGTTATC
TAAACTGATGAAAGCATATAGCGAACGCCAAGGCCTGTCTATGCGCCAGATTCGCTTTCGCTTTGACGGG
CAACCAATTAATGAAACGGACACCCCGGCACAACTGGAAATGGAAGACGAGGATACTATTGACGTGTTTC
AGCAACAGACAGTGGTCGGCGGCTCCGGTGGATCCGAAAACCTGTATTTTCAGGGCCATCATCATCATCA
TCACTGAAAGCTTGGCACTGGCCGTCGTTTTACAACGTCGTGACTGGGAAAACCCTGGCGTTACCCAACT
TAATCGCCTTGCAGCACATCCCCCTTTCGCCAGCTGGCGTAATAGCGAAGAGGCCCGCACCGATCGCCCT
TCCCAACAGTTGCGCAGCCTGAATGGCGAATGGCAGCTTGGCTGTTTTGGCGGATGAGATAAGATTTTCA
GCCTGATACAGATTAAATCAGAACGCAGAAGCGGTCTGATAAAACAGAATTTGCCT
Features (pLannotate 1.2.2; 24 found; start..end, strand, type, name):
    116..202     +  terminator     rrnB T1 terminator: Escherichia coli rrnB; transcription terminator T1 from the E. coli rrnB gene
    294..321     +  terminator     rrnB T2 terminator: transcription terminator T2 from the E. coli rrnB gene
    340..431     +  promoter       AmpR promoter: bla
    432..1292    +  CDS            AmpR: β-lactamase; bla; confers resistance to ampicillin, carbenicillin, and related antibiotics
   1334..1847    -  rep_origin     M13 ori (sequence partly withheld): M13 bacteriophage origin of replication; arrow indicates direction of (+) strand synthesis
   1958..2546    +  rep_origin     ori: high-copy-number ColE1/pMB1/pBR322/pUC origin of replication
   2732..2801    -  misc_feature   bom (fragment): basis of mobility region from pBR322
   2799..2897    -  misc_feature   bom (fragment): basis of mobility region from pBR322
   2999..3190    -  CDS            rop: Rop protein, which maintains plasmids at low copy number; rop
   3207..3587    +  CDS            YPB1_ECOLX: Protein predicted: Swiss-Prot protein existence level 4. From Escherichia coli.
   3686..3763    +  promoter       lacIq promoter: lacI (mutant); In the lacIq allele, a single base change in the promoter boosts expression of the lacI gene about 10-fold.
   3764..4846    +  CDS            lacI: lac repressor; lacI; The lac repressor binds to the lac operator to inhibit transcription in E. coli. This inhibition can be relieved by adding lactose or isopropyl-β-D-thiogalactopyranoside (IPTG).
   4859..4880    +  protein_bind   CAP binding site: CAP binding activates transcription in the presence of cAMP. E. coli catabolite activator protein
   4899..4916    +  promoter       tet promoter (fragment): E. coli promoter for tetracycline efflux protein gene
   5089..5117    +  promoter       tac promoter: strong E. coli promoter; hybrid between the trp and lac UV5 promoters
   5125..5141    +  protein_bind   lac operator: The lac repressor binds to the lac operator to inhibit transcription in E. coli. This inhibition can be relieved by adding lactose or isopropyl-β-D-thiogalactopyranoside (IPTG). lac repressor encoded by lacI
   5211..6311    +  CDS            MBP: maltose binding protein from E. coli; malE (mutated); This version of the gene does not encode a signal sequence, so MBP will remain in the cytosol.
   6384..6404    +  CDS            TEV site: tobacco etch virus (TEV) protease recognition and cleavage site
   7368..7637    +  CDS            SUMO2 (fragment): SUMO2_BOVIN - Also known as SMT3B From Bos taurus (Bovine).
   7680..7949    +  CDS            SUMO2 (fragment): SUMO2_BOVIN - Also known as SMT3B From Bos taurus (Bovine).
   7974..7994    +  CDS            TEV site: tobacco etch virus (TEV) protease recognition and cleavage site
   7995..8011    +  CDS            capTEV™ (fragment): composite tag for in vivo biotinylation, TEV protease cleavage, and 6xHis tagging
   8024..8178    +  CDS            lacZα (fragment): LacZα fragment of β-galactosidase; lacZ fragment
   8271..112     +  ncRNA          5S rRNA (across the origin): Accession: RF00001 - 5S ribosomal RNA
