[The description below was written by a language model from this plasmid's Addgene catalogue record and pLannotate feature annotations shown in this document.]
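Description:
(SUMO)5 is an ampicillin-selected bacterial expression plasmid that produces a polyvalent SUMO protein: five tandem copies of human SUMO3 joined by (GGS)4 flexible linkers, cloned between BamHI and XhoI sites. The catalogue entry lists the backbone and promoter as unknown, but the sequenced record resolves much of this. The annotated features show a pMAL-like architecture, in which a tac promoter with a lac operator drives a cytosolic (signal-sequence-free) maltose binding protein, followed by a TEV protease site, the SUMO repeat region, a second TEV site, a short fragment matching a His-containing composite tag, and a residual lacZα fragment. Transcription ends at the rrnB T1 and T2 terminators. A lacIq-driven lacI gene on the plasmid keeps expression repressed until IPTG is added. Propagation relies on a ColE1/pMB1-type origin accompanied by rop and bom, consistent with the low copy number recorded, and an M13 origin is also present.

Several details do not line up between the two sources. The catalogue describes a His10-TEV-cloning sites-TEV-RK modification and a total size of 6,878 bp, and lists T7 sequencing primers, whereas the sequenced record is 8,274 nt, shows an MBP fusion under tac control, and has no annotated T7 promoter. Only two SUMO units are annotated, called as bovine SUMO2 homologues, although the unannotated stretch after the first TEV site could hold further repeats. The flanking TEV sites suggest that the fusion partners can be cleaved off after purification. According to the record, the protein serves as a client for assessing SUMO-SIM scaffolds in studies of how the composition of phase-separated bodies is controlled.
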