Addgene plasmid #126949: (SUMO)5
Purpose: Bacterial expression plasmid for (SUMO)5 client to assess SUMO-SIM scaffolds.
Depositing lab: Michael Rosen. Depositing organization: University of Texas Southwestern Medical Center. Publication: Compositional Control of Phase-Separated Cellular Bodies. Banani SF, Rice AM, Peeples WB, Lin Y, Jain S, Parker R, Rosen MK. Cell. 2016 Jul 28;166(3):651-663. doi: 10.1016/j.cell.2016.06.010. Epub 2016 Jun 30. PubMed 27374333.
Backbone
  Vector backbone: unknown
  Backbone manufacturer: unknown
  Backbone size w/o insert (bp): 5000
  Total vector size (bp): 6878
  Modifications to backbone: His10-tev-cloning sites-tev-RK see attachment
  Vector type: Bacterial Expression
Growth in bacteria
  Bacterial resistance: Ampicillin, 100 μg/mL
  Growth temperature: 37°C
  Growth strain: DH5alpha
  Copy number: Low Copy
Gene/Insert
  Gene/Insert name: 5 repeats of human SUMO3 separated by (GGS)4
  Species: H. sapiens (human)
  Insert size (bp): 3126
  Entrez Gene: SUMO3 (a.k.a. SMT3A, SMT3H1, SUMO-3, Smt3B)
  Promoter: unknown
  Cloning method: Restriction Enzyme; 5′ cloning site BamHI (not destroyed); 3′ cloning site XhoI (not destroyed)
  Sequencing primers: 5′ T7: 5'-TAATACGACTCACTATAGGG-3'; 3′ T7-Term: 5'-GCTAGTTATTGCTCAGCGG-3'
Terms and licenses: Academic/Nonprofit Terms; Industry Terms: Not Available to Industry
How to cite: (SUMO)5 was a gift from Michael Rosen (Addgene plasmid # 126949 ; http://n2t.net/addgene:126949 ; RRID:Addgene_126949)
